>Addgene plasmid #177067 | pEPQD1CB0911 | addgene full sequence | sequence record 349529 | Addgene NGS Result
CGCGGTGTCTCGCACACGGCTTCGACGGCGTTTCTGGCGCGTTTGCAGGGCCATAGACGGCCGCCAGCCC
AGCGGCGAGGGCAACCAGCCCGGTGAGCGTCGCAAAGGAGATCCTGATCTGACTGATGGGCTGCCTGTAT
CGAGTGGTGATTTTGTGCCGAGCTGCCGGTCGGGGAGCTGTTGGCTGGCTGGTGGCAGGATATATTGTGG
TGTAAACAAATTGACGCTTAGACAACTTAATAACACATTGCGGACGTTTTTAATGTACTGGGGTGGATGC
AGTGGGCCCCACTCTGTGAAGACAACAGAGAATTCGCATGCGGAGGTCAACATGGTGGAGCACGACACTC
TGGTCTACTCCAAAAATGTCAAAGATACAGTCTCAGAAGATCAAAGGGCTATTGAGACTTTTCAACAAAG
GATAATTTCGGGAAACCTCCTCGGATTCCATTGCCCAGCTATCTGTCACTTCATCGAAAGGACAGTAGAA
AAGGAAGGTGGCTCCTACAAATGCCATCATTGCGATAAAGGAAAGGCTATCATTCAAGATCTCTCTGCCG
ACAGTGGTCCCAAAGATGGACCCCCACCCACGAGGAGCATCGTGGAAAAAGAAGAGGTTCCAACCACGTC
TACAAAGCAAGTGGATTGATGTGACATCTCCACTGACGTAAGGGATGACGCACAATCCCACTATCCTTCG
CAAGACCCTTCCTCTATATAAGGAAGTTCATTTCATTTGGAGAGGACACGCTCGAGTATAAGAGCTCATT
TTTACAACAATTACCAACAACAACAAACAACAAACAACATTACAATTACATTTACAATTATCGATACAAT
GGCCCCAACACTGGACACCATCCCAACTGTAGATGTCAAGGAAATGCCTGAAGAAGCGCATCCTATGAAA
GGCGGTGATGACTTCAATAGCTATTCTCAGAATTCTTGCTATCAGAGGGGAGTTATAGATGCTGCAAAAG
TAGTTATCGTTGAAGCAGTAAATGAAAAGCTGGATCTAAAGAATAATGCTAATTTTGATCCATCTAAGCC
TTTCCACATTGCTGATTTTGGGTGCTCAACCGGCCCTAACACATATTTTGCCGTGCAAAATATTGTAGAA
GCCGTGGACCAAAAACACAAATCCCTTCACGAAAAAATCCAGCCAGAATTCCATGTTTTTTTCAATGATC
ATGTCAACAATGATTTCAACATTCTCTTCAGATCTCTCCCACAGGACAGGGATTATTTTGCTGCTGGGGT
CCCTGGATCATTTTACACAAGGGTTTTTCCCAAGGCCAGTGTACATTTTGCTCATTGCTCGTATGCACTT
CACTGGCTGTCCAAGGTTCCTAAGGAAATTCAGGACAAGAACTCTCCTGCCTTTAACAGAGGGAGAATTC
ATTACACTGGGACTGAAAAACATGTCGTGAAAGCTTACTTTTCTCAATTCCAAAAAGACATGGGCTCATT
TCTGAAAGCTAGAGCTCAAGAAATTGTGGGAGGAGGGTTGGTGGTGATTCAAATTCCCGGACTTCCAAGT
GGTGAGGTCCTCTTCTCTAGGACCGGTGCTGGCATGCTTCATGCTCTTTTGGGATCTTCCTTGATGGAAC
TCGTAAATTTGGGAATAATAACCGAAGAAAGTGTGGACTCCTTCAACTTGCCTCAATACCATCCATCAAT
TGAGGAATTGGAAATGGTGATAGAGATGAACAATAGTTTTACCATTGAAAAAGTTGGAGCATTGAATCAC
CCCATGAAGAACTTACCATTTGACGTTCAAATGACTTCTCTGCAAATAAGAGCTGTCATGGAGGGGATTC
TGTCTGATCATTTTGGAGGAAAAATCTTGGATCAATTGTTCGAAATTTACACCACGAAACTGCAAGAAAA
TTACAACGTTTTCGACAAGGAAATCCGAAGGGATGCTGATTTGTTCCTTGTTCTAAAACGTAAGAGCAAT
TGAGCTTCTCTAGCTAGAGTCGATCGACAAGCTCGAGTTTCTCCATAATAATGTGTGAGTAGTTCCCAGA
TAAGGGAATTAGGGTTCCTATAGGGTTTCGCTCATGTGTTGAGCATATAAGAAACCCTTAGTATGTATTT
GTATTTGTAAAATACTTCTATCAATAAAATTTCTAATTCCTAAAACCAAAATCCAGTACTAAAATCCAGA
TCGCTTGTGTTGTCTTCTGCACGAAGTGGTTTAAACTATCAGTGTTTGACAGGATATATTGGCGGGTAAA
CCTAAGAGAAAAGAGCGTTTATTAGAATAATCGGATATTTAAAAGGGCGTGAAAAGGTTTATCCGTTCGT
CCATTTGTATGTGCATGCCAACCACAGGGTTCCCCAGATCAGGCGCTGGCTGCTGAACCCCCAGCCGGAA
CTGACCCCACAAGGCCCTAGCGTTTGCAATGCACCAGGTCATCATTGACCCAGGCGTGTTCCACCAGGCC
GCTGCCTCGCAACTCTTCGCAGGCTTCGCCGACCTGCTCGCGCCACTTCTTCACGCGGGTGGAATCCGAT
CCGCACATGAGGCGGAAGGTTTCCAGCTTGAGCGGGTACGGCTCCCGGTGCGAGCTGAAATAGTCGAACA
TCCGTCGGGCCGTCGGCGACAGCTTGCGGTACTTCTCCCATATGAATTTCGTGTAGTGGTCGCCAGCAAA
CAGCACGACGATTTCCTCGTCGATCAGGACCTGGCAACGGGACGTTTTCTTGCCACGGTCCAGGACGCGG
AAGCGGTGCAGCAGCGACACCGATTCCAGGTGCCCAACGCGGTCGGACGTGAAGCCCATCGCCGTCGCCT
GTAGGCGCGACAGGCATTCCTCGGCCTTCGTGTAATACCGGCCATTGATCGACCAGCCCAGGTCCTGGCA
AAGCTCGTAGAACGTGAAGGTGATCGGCTCGCCGATAGGGGTGCGCTTCGCGTACTCCAACACCTGCTGC
CACACCAGTTCGTCATCGTCGGCCCGCAGCTCGACGCCGGTGTAGGTGATCTTCACGTCCTTGTTGACGT
GGAAAATGACCTTGTTTTGCAGCGCCTCGCGCGGGATTTTCTTGTTGCGCGTGGTGAACAGGGCAGAGCG
GGCCGTGTCGTTTGGCATCGCTCGCATCGTGTCCGGCCACGGCGCAATATCGAACAAGGAAAGCTGCATT
TCCTTGATCTGCTGCTTCGTGTGTTTCAGCAACGCGGCCTGCTTGGCCTCGCTGACCTGTTTTGCCAGGT
CCTCGCCGGCGGTTTTTCGCTTCTTGGTCGTCATAGTTCCTCGCGTGTCGATGGTCATCGACTTCGCCAA
ACCTGCCGCCTCCTGTTCAAGACGACGCGAACGCTCCACGGCGGCCGATGGCGCGGGCAGGGCAGGGGGA
GCCAGTTGCACGCTGTCGCGCTCGATCTTGGCCGTAGCTTGCTGGACCATCGAGCCGACGGACTGGAAGG
TTTCGCGGGGCGCACGCATGACGGTGCGGCTTGCGATGGTTTCGGCATCCTCGGCGGAAAACCCCGCGTC
GATCAGTTCTTGCCTGTATGCCTTCCGGTCAAACGTCCGATTCATTCACCCTCCTTGCGGGATTGCCCCG
ACTCACGCCGGGGCAATGTGCCCTTATTCCTGATTTGACCCGCCTGGTGCCTTGGTGTCCAGATAATCCA
CCTTATCGGCAATGAAGTCGGTCCCGTAGACCGTCTGGCCGTCCTTCTCGTACTTGGTATTCCGAATCTT
GCCCTGCACGAATACCAGCGACCCCTTGCCCAAATACTTGCCGTGGGCCTCGGCCTGAGAGCCAAAACAC
TTGATGCGGAAGAAGTCGGTGCGCTCCTGCTTGTCGCCGGCATCGTTGCGCCACATCTAGGATCTGCCAG
GAACCGTAAAAAGGCCGCGTTGCTGGCGTTTTTCCATAGGCTCCGCCCCCCTGACGAGCATCACAAAAAT
CGACGCTCAAGTCAGAGGTGGCGAAACCCGACAGGACTATAAAGATACCAGGCGTTTCCCCCTGGAAGCT
CCCTCGTGCGCTCTCCTGTTCCGACCCTGCCGCTTACCGGATACCTGTCCGCCTTTCTCCCTTCGGGAAG
CGTGGCGCTTTCTCATAGCTCACGCTGTAGGTATCTCAGTTCGGTGTAGGTCGTTCGCTCCAAGCTGGGC
TGTGTGCACGAACCCCCCGTTCAGCCCGACCGCTGCGCCTTATCCGGTAACTATCGTCTTGAGTCCAACC
CGGTAAGACACGACTTATCGCCACTGGCAGCAGCCACTGGTAACAGGATTAGCAGAGCGAGGTATGTAGG
CGGTGCTACAGAGTTCTTGAAGTGGTGGCCTAACTACGGCTACACTAGAAGAACAGTATTTGGTATCTGC
GCTCTGCTGAAGCCAGTTACCTTCGGAAAAAGAGTTGGTAGCTCTTGATCCGGCAAACAAACCACCGCTG
GTAGCGGTGGTTTTTTTGTTTGCAAGCAGCAGATTACGCGCAGAAAAAAAGGATCTCAAGAAGATCCTTT
GATCTTTTCTACGGGGTCTGACGCTCAGTGGAACGAAAACTCACGTTAAGGGATTTTGGTCATGAGATTA
TCAAAAAGGATCTTCACCTAGATCCTTTTAAATTAAAAATGAAGTTTTAAATCAATCTAAAGTATATATG
AGTAAACTTGGTCTGACAGTTACCAATGCTTAATCAGTGAGGCACCTATCTCAGCGATCTGTCTATTTCG
TTCATCCATAGTTGCCTGACTCCCCGTCGTGTAGATAACTACGATACGGGAGGGCTTACCATCTGGCCCC
AGTGCTGCAATGATACCGCGAGAACCACGCTCACCGGCTCCAGATTTATCAGCAATAAACCAGCCAGCCG
GAAGGGCCGAGCGCAGAAGTGGTCCTGCAACTTTATCCGCCTCCATCCAGTCTATTAATTGTTGCCGGGA
AGCTAGAGTAAGTAGTTCGCCAGTTAATAGTTTGCGCAACGTTGTTGCCATTGCTACAGGCATCGTGGTG
TCACGCTCGTCGTTTGGTATGGCTTCATTCAGCTCCGGTTCCCAACGATCAAGGCGAGTTACATGATCCC
CCATGTTGTGCAAAAAAGCGGTTAGCTCCTTCGGTCCTCCGATCGTTGTCAGAAGTAAGTTGGCCGCAGT
GTTATCACTCATGGTTATGGCAGCACTGCATAATTCTCTTACTGTCATGCCATCCGTAAGATGCTTTTCT
GTGACTGGTGAGTACTCAACCAAGTCATTCTGAGAATAGTGTATGCGGCGACCGAGTTGCTCTTGCCCGG
CGTCAATACGGGATAATACCGCGCCACATAGCAGAACTTTAAAAGTGCTCATCATTGGAAAACGTTCTTC
GGGGCGAAAACTCTCAAGGATCTTACCGCTGTTGAGATCCAGTTCGATGTAACCCACTCGTGCACCCAAC
TGATCTTCAGCATCTTTTACTTTCACCAGCGTTTCTGGGTGAGCAAAAACAGGAAGGCAAAATGCCGCAA
AAAAGGGAATAAGGGCGACACGGAAATGTTGAATACTCATACTCTTCCTTTTTCAATATTATTGAAGCAT
TTATCAAGGTTATTGTCTCATGAGCGGATACATATTTGAATGTATTTAGAAAAATAAACAAATAGGGGTT
CCGCGCACGAATTGGCCAGCGCTGCCATTTTTGGGGTGAGGCCGTTCGCGGCCGAGGGGCGCAGCCCCTG
GGGGGATGGGAGGCCCGCGTTAGCGGGCCGGGAGGGTTCGAGAAGGGGGGGCACCCCCCTTCGGCGTGCG
CGGTCACGCGCACAGGGCGCAGCCCTGGTTAAAAACAAGGTTTATAAATATTGGTTTAAAAGCAGGTTAA
AAGACAGGTTAGCGGTGGCCGAAAAACGGGCGGAAACCCTTGCAAATGCTGGATTTTCTGCCTGTGGACA
GCCCCTCAAATGTCAATAGGTGCGCCCCTCATCTGTCAGCACTCTGCCCCTCAAGTGTCAAGGATCGCGC
CCCTCATCTGTCAGTAGTCGCGCCCCTCAAGTGTCAATACCGCAGGGCACTTATCCCCAGGCTTGTCCAC
ATCATCTGTGGGAAACTCGCGTAAAATCAGGCGTTTTCGCCGATTTGCGAGGCTGGCCAGCTCCACGTCG
CCGGCCGAAATCGAGCCTGCCCCTCATCTGTCAACGCCGCGCCGGGTGAGTCGGCCCCTCAAGTGTCAAC
GTCCGCCCCTCATCTGTCAGTGAGGGCCAAGTTTTCCGCGAGGTATCCACAACGCCGGCGGC
Features (pLannotate 1.2.2; 13 found; start..end, strand, type, name):
    193..217     +  misc_feature   LB T-DNA repeat: left border repeat from nopaline C58 T-DNA
    403..748     +  promoter       CaMV 35S promoter: strong constitutive promoter from cauliflower mosaic virus
    700..746     +  promoter       minimal CaMV 35S promoter: minimal 35S promoter from cauliflower mosaic virus
    777..830     +  misc_feature   TMV Ω: translational enhancer from the tobacco mosaic virus 5'-leader sequence (Gallie et al., 1988)
    860..1960    +  CDS            LAMT: LAMT_CATRO - Experimental evidence at protein level: Swiss-Prot protein existence level 1. Component of the seco-iridoid and derivatives monoterpenoid indole alkaloids (MIAs, e.g. vinblastine and ajmalicine) biosynthesis pathway. Catalyzes the methylation of loganic acid (6S,7R) to produce loganin (PubMed:29399933, PubMed:18326827, PubMed:24104568). Weak activity with secologanic acid as substrate. Inactive on deoxyloganic, dehydrologanic, epiloganic and loganetic acid (PubMed:18326827). From Catharanthus roseus (Madagascar periwinkle) (Vinca rosea).
   1998..2172    +  polyA_signal   CaMV poly(A) signal: cauliflower mosaic virus polyadenylation signal
   2217..2241    +  misc_feature   RB T-DNA repeat: right border repeat from nopaline C58 T-DNA
   2353..2373    -  CDS            TetR (fragment): tetracycline resistance regulatory protein; tetR
   2400..3545    -  CDS            trfA: TRFA_ECOLX - Experimental evidence at protein level: Swiss-Prot protein existence level 1. Also involved in plasmid copy number control, promoting intermolecular coupling of protein bound iterons at oriV, which inhibits replication initiation. From Escherichia coli.
   3881..4469    -  rep_origin     ori: high-copy-number ColE1/pMB1/pBR322/pUC origin of replication
   4640..5500    -  CDS            AmpR: β-lactamase; bla; confers resistance to ampicillin, carbenicillin, and related antibiotics
   5501..5605    -  promoter       AmpR promoter: bla
   5692..101     -  rep_origin     oriV (across the origin): incP origin of replication
