[The description below was written by a language model from this plasmid's Addgene catalogue record and pLannotate feature annotations shown in this document.]
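Description:
pEPQD1CB0911 is a MoClo (Golden Gate modular cloning) Level 1 plasmid built in the pICH47772 acceptor backbone, which assigns the assembled transcriptional unit to position 5 for later multigene assembly. It is a binary-type vector. The expression cassette lies between nopaline-type left and right T-DNA border repeats, so it can be transferred into plant cells by Agrobacterium. The backbone carries both a high-copy ColE1/pUC-type origin for propagation in E. coli and the broad-host-range IncP oriV together with its replication initiator gene trfA, which supports maintenance in Agrobacterium. Selection in bacteria is by ampicillin/carbenicillin resistance through the β-lactamase gene and its native promoter. A very short TetR fragment is also annotated and appears to be a backbone remnant.

The payload is a single transcriptional unit encoding loganic acid O-methyltransferase from Mitragyna speciosa (MsLAMT). A short form of the cauliflower mosaic virus 35S promoter provides strong constitutive transcription, followed by the tobacco mosaic virus Ω 5′ leader, which enhances translation. The cassette ends with the CaMV 35S terminator/polyadenylation signal. The automated annotation labels the coding sequence by homology to the Catharanthus roseus LAMT, but the catalogue entry identifies it as the M. speciosa enzyme. LAMT methylates loganic acid to loganin, a step in the seco-iridoid branch of monoterpene indole alkaloid biosynthesis. No epitope tags or reporters are annotated. The plasmid is intended for transient expression in plants, and the associated work concerns reconstituting this alkaloid pathway in Nicotiana benthamiana, either by co-infiltrating it with other pathway constructs or by combining it into higher-level assemblies.
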