Addgene plasmid #177067: pEPQD1CB0911
Purpose: MoClo Level 1, position 5, transcriptional unit for transient expression of loganic acid O-methyltransferase (MsLAMT) from Mitragyna speciosa driven by 35S promoter
Depositing lab: Nicola Patron. Depositing organization: Earlham Institute. Publication: Reconstitution of monoterpene indole alkaloid biosynthesis in genome engineered Nicotiana benthamiana. Dudley QM, Jo S, Guerrero DAS, Chhetry M, Smedley MA, Harwood WA, Sherden NH, O'Connor SE, Caputi L, Patron NJ. Commun Biol. 2022 Sep 10;5(1):949. doi: 10.1038/s42003-022-03904-w. PubMed 36088516.
Backbone
  Vector backbone: pICH47772
  Vector type: Synthetic Biology
Growth in bacteria
  Bacterial resistance: Ampicillin, 100 μg/mL
  Growth temperature: 37°C
  Growth strain: DH5alpha
  Copy number: High Copy
Gene/Insert
  Gene/Insert name: loganic acid O-methyltransferase (MsLAMT) from Mitragyna speciosa (alt name: P5_35SshortTMV- MsLAMT-35Sterm)
  Species: Other
  Cloning method: Restriction Enzyme; 5′ cloning site Unknown (unknown if destroyed); 3′ cloning site Unknown (unknown if destroyed)
  Sequencing primers: 5′ CTGGTGGCAGGATATATTGTGGTG; 3′ GAACCCTGTGGTTGGCATGCACATAC
Terms and licenses: Academic/Nonprofit Terms; Industry Terms: Not Available to Industry
How to cite: pEPQD1CB0911 was a gift from Nicola Patron (Addgene plasmid # 177067 ; http://n2t.net/addgene:177067 ; RRID:Addgene_177067)
